Addgene plasmid #123000: O2L
Purpose: contains the chaperonin-60 universal target from phytoplasma baceria; used as a control for development of molecular diagnostic assays
Depositing lab: Tim Dumonceaux. Depositing organization: Agriculture and Agri-Food Canada, Saskatoon, SK.
Backbone
  Vector backbone: pGEM-T Easy
  Backbone manufacturer: Promega
  Vector type: molecular diagnostic assay control
Growth in bacteria
  Bacterial resistance: Ampicillin, 100 μg/mL
  Growth temperature: 37°C
  Growth strain: DH5alpha
  Copy number: High Copy
Gene/Insert
  Gene/Insert name: chaperonin-60 universal target (alt name: KJ939998)
  Insert size (bp): 826
  Cloning method: Unknown
Terms and licenses: Academic/Nonprofit Terms; Industry Terms: Not Available to Industry
Depositor comments: Cloning method is T-vector cloning of a PCR product
How to cite: O2L was a gift from Tim Dumonceaux (Addgene plasmid # 123000 ; http://n2t.net/addgene:123000 ; RRID:Addgene_123000)
