[The description below was written by a language model from this plasmid's Addgene catalogue record and pLannotate feature annotations shown in this document.]
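Description:
O2L is a small bacterial cloning plasmid built on the pGEM-T Easy backbone that carries a PCR-amplified fragment of the chaperonin-60 (cpn60, groEL) gene from a phytoplasma. It serves as a template control for developing molecular diagnostic assays. According to the depositor, the amplicon was inserted by T-vector (TA) cloning. The plasmid replicates in E. coli at high copy number from a ColE1/pUC-type origin and is selected with ampicillin through the β-lactamase gene and its native promoter. An f1 phage origin is also present and would permit single-stranded DNA production.

The insert sits in the multiple cloning region between opposing T7 and SP6 promoters, so either strand could be transcribed in vitro. It interrupts the lacZα fragment, which is driven by the lac promoter with its operator and CAP binding site, the arrangement that normally supports blue/white screening of recombinants. Automated annotation identifies the cloned sequence as a groL fragment most similar to that of Aster yellows witches'-broom phytoplasma. This annotated match spans roughly 1.4 kb, noticeably longer than the 826 bp insert size given in the catalogue entry, and the record does not explain the difference. The short hit to a hornet peptide just downstream of the insert is probably a spurious match to polylinker sequence, and the lacI and bom fragments are backbone remnants.

No expression of the chaperonin is intended. The plasmid provides a defined, renewable source of the cpn60 universal target sequence, used as a positive control or standard when designing and validating phytoplasma detection and typing assays. This is useful because these bacteria are difficult to culture.
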