Features (pLannotate 1.2.2; 14 found; start..end, strand, type, name):
     24..42      +  promoter       T7 promoter: promoter for bacteriophage T7 RNA polymerase
    102..1493    +  CDS            groL (fragment): CH60_AYWBP - Also known as groEL From Aster yellows witches'-broom phytoplasma (strain AYWB).
   1505..1567    -  CDS            VESPI_VESMG (fragment): Experimental evidence at protein level: Swiss-Prot protein existence level 1. Shows contractile activity on isolated ileum smooth muscle. From Vespa magnifica (Hornet).
   1579..1597    -  promoter       SP6 promoter: promoter for bacteriophage SP6 RNA polymerase
   1639..1655    -  protein_bind   lac operator: The lac repressor binds to the lac operator to inhibit transcription in E. coli. This inhibition can be relieved by adding lactose or isopropyl-β-D-thiogalactopyranoside (IPTG). lac repressor encoded by lacI
   1663..1693    -  promoter       lac promoter: promoter for the E. coli lac operon
   1708..1729    -  protein_bind   CAP binding site: CAP binding activates transcription in the presence of cAMP. E. coli catabolite activator protein
   1742..1834    -  CDS            lacI (fragment): lac repressor; lacI; The lac repressor binds to the lac operator to inhibit transcription in E. coli. This inhibition can be relieved by adding lactose or isopropyl-β-D-thiogalactopyranoside (IPTG).
   2017..2605    -  rep_origin     ori: high-copy-number ColE1/pMB1/pBR322/pUC origin of replication
   2776..3636    -  CDS            AmpR: β-lactamase; bla; confers resistance to ampicillin, carbenicillin, and related antibiotics
   3637..3741    -  promoter       AmpR promoter: bla
   3768..3818    +  misc_feature   bom (fragment): basis of mobility region from pBR322
   3846..4274    -  rep_origin     f1 ori (sequence partly withheld): f1 bacteriophage origin of replication; arrow indicates direction of (+) strand synthesis
   4278..21      -  CDS            lacZα (fragment) (across the origin): LacZα fragment of β-galactosidase; lacZ fragment
>Addgene plasmid #123000 | O2L | addgene full sequence | sequence record 248862 | Addgene NGS Result
GTAAAACGACGGCCAGTGAATTGTAATACGACTCACTATAGGGCGAATTGGGCCCGACGTCGCATGCTCC
CGGCCGCCATGGCGGCCGCGGGAATTCGATTGGCAAAGAAGCAAGAAAAGCTTTATTACAAGGAGTAGAT
GCAATTGCAAATACTGTTAAAGTTACTTTAGGACCTAAAGGACGTAATGTTATTTTAGAAAAAGCCTACG
AGTCGCCCGCTATTGTAAATGATGGTGTTTCTATTGCAAAAGAAATTGAATTAAAAAATCCTTATCAAAA
TATGGGAGCAAAGTTAGTATATGAAGTGGCTTCTAAAACTAACGATAAAGCAGGAGATGGAACAACTACA
GCAACTGTTTTGGCACAAAGTATGATTCATCGTGGTTTTGATGCAATTGATGCAGGAGCTAATCCTGTTT
TAGTAAAAGAAGGAATTGAGTTAGCTTCATTAACAGTTGCAAAAAAACTTTTAGCTAAATCTAAAAAAGT
AGACGACCAAGAAGATATTCAAAATGTGGCTTCTGTTTCATCAGGTAGTCAAGAAATTGGTAAAATCATT
GCCCAAGCGATGCAAAAAGTAGGTAAAGATGGAGTTATTAATGTTGATGAATCCAAAGGTTTTGAAACAG
AATTAGAAGTTGTTGAAGGATCGCAGTACGATAAAGGATATGCTTCTCCTTATTTTGTCTCTGATAGAGA
AAGTATGACAGTACATTTAGAAAATGCGTTAGTTTTAGTAACTGATCATAAAATTAGCACCGTGCAAGAA
ATTGTACCTATTTTGGAAGAAGTAGTAAAAGCATCTAGACCTTTGTTAATTGTAGCTGAAGCAGTGGAAA
ATGAAGTTTTAGGGGTTTTGGTAGCTAATAAATTAAGAGGAACTTTTAATGTAGTTGTAACTAATGCTCC
TGGTTTTGGCGATAATCAAAAAGAAATGTTAAAAGATATTGCAGTACTTACAAAAGCTAATTTTGTTTTT
AAAGATCTTAATATGAAATTAGCAGATTTAAAAATGGATGATTTAGGAAATATCAATAAAGTTATTATTA
AAAAAGATAATACTACTTTGATAAGCAATTCTAAAAGTCCTGAATTAGAAAAACGTATTCAATTATTAAA
AACCCAAATTAAAAATTCTACTTCTGATTATGAAACTAAAAATTTGCAAGAAAGATTAGCTAAATTATCA
GGAGGAGTTGCCTTAATTAAAGTTGGGGCTGCAACTGATACTGAATTAAAAGATAAAAAATTACGTATTG
AAGATGCTCTTAATGCTACTAAAGCTGCTATTACTGAGGGAATTGTAGTTGGTGGTGGAAAAGCTTTAGT
TGAGGTCTATCAAGAATTAAAAGATACTTTAGTATCTGATAATAAAGAAGTACAACAAGGAATTGATTTG
GTAGTACAAAGTCTTTTAGTGCCTACTTATCAAATTGCTTATAATGCAGGATTTTCAGGTAAAGATGTAG
TAAAACAACAACTTTTACAACCCTTAAAAATCACTAGTGAATTCGCGGCCGCCTGCAGGTCGACCATATG
GGAGAGCTCCCAACGCGTTGGATGCATAGCTTGAGTATTCTATAGTGTCACCTAAATAGCTTGGCGTAAT
CATGGTCATAGCTGTTTCCTGTGTGAAATTGTTATCCGCTCACAATTCCACACAACATACGAGCCGGAAG
CATAAAGTGTAAAGCCTGGGGTGCCTAATGAGTGAGCTAACTCACATTAATTGCGTTGCGCTCACTGCCC
GCTTTCCAGTCGGGAAACCTGTCGTGCCAGCTGCATTAATGAATCGGCCAACGCGCGGGGAGAGGCGGTT
TGCGTATTGGGCGCTCTTCCGCTTCCTCGCTCACTGACTCGCTGCGCTCGGTCGTTCGGCTGCGGCGAGC
GGTATCAGCTCACTCAAAGGCGGTAATACGGTTATCCACAGAATCAGGGGATAACGCAGGAAAGAACATG
TGAGCAAAAGGCCAGCAAAAGGCCAGGAACCGTAAAAAGGCCGCGTTGCTGGCGTTTTTCCATAGGCTCC
GCCCCCCTGACGAGCATCACAAAAATCGACGCTCAAGTCAGAGGTGGCGAAACCCGACAGGACTATAAAG
ATACCAGGCGTTTCCCCCTGGAAGCTCCCTCGTGCGCTCTCCTGTTCCGACCCTGCCGCTTACCGGATAC
CTGTCCGCCTTTCTCCCTTCGGGAAGCGTGGCGCTTTCTCATAGCTCACGCTGTAGGTATCTCAGTTCGG
TGTAGGTCGTTCGCTCCAAGCTGGGCTGTGTGCACGAACCCCCCGTTCAGCCCGACCGCTGCGCCTTATC
CGGTAACTATCGTCTTGAGTCCAACCCGGTAAGACACGACTTATCGCCACTGGCAGCAGCCACTGGTAAC
AGGATTAGCAGAGCGAGGTATGTAGGCGGTGCTACAGAGTTCTTGAAGTGGTGGCCTAACTACGGCTACA
CTAGAAGAACAGTATTTGGTATCTGCGCTCTGCTGAAGCCAGTTACCTTCGGAAAAAGAGTTGGTAGCTC
TTGATCCGGCAAACAAACCACCGCTGGTAGCGGTGGTTTTTTTGTTTGCAAGCAGCAGATTACGCGCAGA
AAAAAAGGATCTCAAGAAGATCCTTTGATCTTTTCTACGGGGTCTGACGCTCAGTGGAACGAAAACTCAC
GTTAAGGGATTTTGGTCATGAGATTATCAAAAAGGATCTTCACCTAGATCCTTTTAAATTAAAAATGAAG
TTTTAAATCAATCTAAAGTATATATGAGTAAACTTGGTCTGACAGTTACCAATGCTTAATCAGTGAGGCA
CCTATCTCAGCGATCTGTCTATTTCGTTCATCCATAGTTGCCTGACTCCCCGTCGTGTAGATAACTACGA
TACGGGAGGGCTTACCATCTGGCCCCAGTGCTGCAATGATACCGCGAGACCCACGCTCACCGGCTCCAGA
TTTATCAGCAATAAACCAGCCAGCCGGAAGGGCCGAGCGCAGAAGTGGTCCTGCAACTTTATCCGCCTCC
ATCCAGTCTATTAATTGTTGCCGGGAAGCTAGAGTAAGTAGTTCGCCAGTTAATAGTTTGCGCAACGTTG
TTGCCATTGCTACAGGCATCGTGGTGTCACGCTCGTCGTTTGGTATGGCTTCATTCAGCTCCGGTTCCCA
ACGATCAAGGCGAGTTACATGATCCCCCATGTTGTGCAAAAAAGCGGTTAGCTCCTTCGGTCCTCCGATC
GTTGTCAGAAGTAAGTTGGCCGCAGTGTTATCACTCATGGTTATGGCAGCACTGCATAATTCTCTTACTG
TCATGCCATCCGTAAGATGCTTTTCTGTGACTGGTGAGTACTCAACCAAGTCATTCTGAGAATAGTGTAT
GCGGCGACCGAGTTGCTCTTGCCCGGCGTCAATACGGGATAATACCGCGCCACATAGCAGAACTTTAAAA
GTGCTCATCATTGGAAAACGTTCTTCGGGGCGAAAACTCTCAAGGATCTTACCGCTGTTGAGATCCAGTT
CGATGTAACCCACTCGTGCACCCAACTGATCTTCAGCATCTTTTACTTTCACCAGCGTTTCTGGGTGAGC
AAAAACAGGAAGGCAAAATGCCGCAAAAAAGGGAATAAGGGCGACACGGAAATGTTGAATACTCATACTC
TTCCTTTTTCAATATTATTGAAGCATTTATCAGGGTTATTGTCTCATGAGCGGATACATATTTGAATGTA
TTTAGAAAAATAAACAAATAGGGGTTCCGCGCACATTTCCCCGAAAAGTGCCACCTGATGCGGTGTGAAA
TACCGCACAGATGCGTAAGGAGAAAATACCGCATCAGGAAATTGTAAGCGTTAATATTTTGTTAAAATTC
GCGTTAAATTTTTGTTAAATCAGCTCATTTTTTAACCAATAGGCCGAAATCGGCAAAATCCCTTATAAAT
CAAAAGAATAGACCGAGATAGGGT
[37 nt withheld, positions 3945-3981]
AAAGAACGTGGACTCCAACGTCAAAGG
[49 nt withheld, positions 4009-4057]
T
[91 nt withheld, positions 4059-4149]
G
[124 nt withheld, positions 4151-4274]
CCATTCGCCATTCAGGCTGCGCAACTGTTGGGAAGGGCGATCGGTGCGGGCCTCTTCGCTATTACGCCAG
CTGGCGAAAGGGGGATGTGCTGCAAGGCGATTAAGTTGGGTAACGCCAGGGTTTTCCCAGTCACGACGTT
