>Addgene plasmid #123000 | O2L | depositor partial sequence | sequence record 234883 | O2L
GGCAAAGAAGCAAGAAAAGCTTTATTACAAGGAGTAGATGCAATTGCAAATACTGTTAAAGTTACTTTAG
GACCTAAAGGACGTAATGTTATTTTAGAAAAAGCCTACGAGTCGCCCGCTATTGTAAATGATGGTGTTTC
TATTGCAAAAGAAATTGAATTAAAAAATCCTTATCAAAATATGGGAGCAAAGTTAGTATATGAAGTGGCT
TCTAAAACTAACGATAAAGCAGGAGATGGAACAACTACAGCAACTGTTTTGGCACAAAGTATGATTCATC
GTGGTTTTGATGCAATTGATGCAGGAGCTAATCCTGTTTTAGTAAAAGAAGGAATTGAGTTAGCTTCATT
AACAGTTGCAAAAAAACTTTTAGCTAAATCTAAAAAAGTAGACGACCAAGAAGATATTCAAAATGTGGCT
TCTGTTTCATCAGGTAGTCAAGAAATTGGTAAAATCATTGCCCAAGCGATGCAAAAAGTAGGTAAAGATG
GAGTTATTAATGTTGATGAATCCAAAGGTTTTGAAACAGAATTAGAAGTTGTTGAAGGATCGCAGTACGA
TAAAGGATATGCTTCTCCTTATTTTGTCTCTGATAGAGAAAGTATGACAGTACATTTAGAAAATGCGTTA
GTTTTAGTAACTGATCATAAAATTAGCACCGTGCAAGAAATTGTACCTATTTTGGAAGAAGTAGTAAAAG
CATCTAGACCTTTGTTAATTGTAGCTGAAGCAGTGGAAAATGAAGTTTTAGGGGTTTTGGTAGCTAATAA
ATTAAGAGGAACTTTTAATGTAGTTGTAACTAATGCTCCTGGTTTTGGCGATAATCAAAAAGAAATGTTA
AAAGATATTGCAGTACTTACAAAAGCTAATTTTGTTTTTAAAGATCTTAATATGAAATTAGCAGATTTAA
AAATGGATGATTTAGGAAATATCAATAAAGTTATTATTAAAAAAGATAATACTACTTTGATAAGCAATTC
TAAAAGTCCTGAATTAGAAAAACGTATTCAATTATTAAAAACCCAAATTAAAAATTCTACTTCTGATTAT
GAAACTAAAAATTTGCAAGAAAGATTAGCTAAATTATCAGGAGGAGTTGCCTTAATTAAAGTTGGGGCTG
CAACTGATACTGAATTAAAAGATAAAAAATTACGTATTGAAGATGCTCTTAATGCTACTAAAGCTGCTAT
TACTGAGGGAATTGTAGTTGGTGGTGGAAAAGCTTTAGTTGAGGTCTATCAAGAATTAAAAGATACTTTA
GTATCTGATAATAAAGAAGTACAACAAGGAATTGATTTGGTAGTACAAAGTCTTTTAGTGCCTACTTATC
AAATTGCTTATAATGCAGGATTTTCAGGTAAAGATGTAGTAAAACAACAACTTTTACAACCCTTAA
